>Addgene plasmid #145433 | pGBW-m4046166 | depositor full sequence | sequence record 287610 | Full Sequence
GCGGCCGCCCCACACACCATAGCTTCAAAATGTTTCTACTCCTTTTTTACTCTTCCAGATTTTCTCGGAC
TCCGCGCATCGCCGTACCACTTCAAAACACCCAAGCACAGCATACTAAATTTCCCCTCTTTCTTCCTCTA
GGGTGTCGTTAATTACCCGTACTAAAGGTTTGGAAAAGAAAAAAGAGACCGCCTCGTTTCTTTTTCTTCG
TCGAAAAAGGCAATAAAAATTTTTATCACGTTTCTTTTTCTTGAAAATTTTTTTTTTTGATTTTTTTCTC
TTTCGATGACCTCCCATTGATATTTAAGTTAATAAACGGTCTTCAATTTCTCAAGTTTCAGTTTCATTTT
TCTTGTTCTATTACAACTTTTTTTACTTCTTGCTCATTAGAAAGAAAGCATAGCAATCTAATCTAAGTTT
TAATTACAAAATGTCCAAAATGTCAGACGTCAAGTGTACGTCGGTAGTTCTCCTGAGTGTTCTACAACAG
TTACGTGTGGAGAGCTCTTCCAAGCTTTGGGCACAATGCGTCCAATTGCACAATGATATTTTATTGGCCA
AAGATACAACCGAAGCTTTCGAAAAGATGGTTTCTTTGTTGTCTGTCTTGTTGTCTATGCAAGGTGCTGT
TGACATAAACAAGTTGTGTGAAGAAATGCTAGATAACAGAGCTACTTTACAACTCGTGCCGAGAGGTTCT
TGGAGCCATCCGCAGTTTGAAAAATAAACAGGCCCCTTTTCCTTTGTCGATATCATGTAATTAGTTATGT
CACGCTTACATTCACGCCCTCCTCCCACATCCGCTCTAACCGAAAAGGAAGGAGTTAGACAACCTGAAGT
CTAGGTCCCTATTTATTTTTTTTAATAGTTATGTTAGTATTAAGAACGTTATTTATATTTCAAATTTTTC
TTTTTTTTCTGTACAAAGCGGCCGCCGAACCACTAGTGCACTGCAGTACACGGTTTCCTTGAAATTTTTT
TGATTCGGTAATCTCCGAACAGAAGGAAGAACGAAGGAAGGAGCACAGACTTAGATTGGTATATATACGC
ATATGTAGTGTTGAAGAAACATGAAATTGCCCAGTATTCTTAACCCAACTGCACAGAACAAAAACGTGCA
GGAAACGAAGATAAATCATGTCGAAAGCTACATATAAGGAACGTGCTGCTACTCATCCTAGTCCTGTTGC
TGCCAAGCTATTTAATATCATGCACGAAAAGCAAACAAACTTGTGTGCTTCATTGGATGTTCGTACCACC
AAGGAATTACTGGAGTTAGTTGAAGCATTAGGTCCCAAAATTTGTTTACTAAAAACACATGTGGATATCT
TGACTGATTTTTCCATGGAGGGCACAGTTAAGCCGCTAAAGGCATTATCCGCCAAGTACAATTTTTTACT
CTTCGAGGACAGAAAATTTGCTGACATTGGTAATACAGTCAAATTGCAGTACTCTGCGGGTGTATACAGA
ATAGCAGAATGGGCAGACATTACGAATGCACACGGTGTGGTGGGCCCAGGTATTGTTAGCGGTTTGAAGC
AGGCGGCAGAAGAAGTAACAAAGGAACCTAGAGGCCTTTTGATGTTAGCAGAATTGTCATGCAAGGGCTC
CCTATCTACTGGAGAATATACTAAGGGTACTGTTGACATTGCGAAGAGCGACAAAGATTTTGTTATCGGC
TTTATTGCTCAAAGAGACATGGGTGGAAGAGATGAAGGTTACGATTGGTTGATTATGACACCCGGTGTGG
GTTTAGATGACAAGGGAGATGCATTGGGTCAACAGTATAGAACCGTGGATGATGTGGTTTCTACAGGATC
TGACATTATTATTGTTGGAAGAGGACTATTTGCAAAGGGAAGGGATGCTAAGGTAGAGGGTGAACGTTAC
AGAAAAGCAGGCTGGGAAGCATATTTGAGAAGATGCGGCCAGCAAAACTAAAAAACTGTATTATAAGTAA
ATGCATGTATACTAAACTCACAAATTAGAGCTTCAATTTAATTATATCAGTTATTACCCGAGTAACGAAG
CATCTGTGCTTCATTTTGTAGAACAAAAATGCAACGCGAGAGCGCTAATTTTTCAAACAAAGAATCTGAG
CTGCATTTTTACAGAACAGAAATGCAACGCGAAAGCGCTATTTTACCAACGAAGAATCTGTGCTTCATTT
TTGTAAAACAAAAATGCAACGCGAGAGCGCTAATTTTTCAAACAAAGAATCTGAGCTGCATTTTTACAGA
ACAGAAATGCAACGCGAGAGCGCTATTTTACCAACAAAGAATCTATACTTCTTTTTTGTTCTACAAAAAT
GCATCCCGAGAGCGCTATTTTTCTAACAAAGCATCTTAGATTACTTTTTTTCTCCTTTGTGCGCTCTATA
ATGCAGTCTCTTGATAACTTTTTGCACTGTAGGTCCGTTAAGGTTAGAAGAAGGCTACTTTGGTGTCTAT
TTTCTCTTCCATAAAAAAAGCCTGACTCCACTTCCCGCGTTTACTGATTACTAGCGAAGCTGCGGGTGCA
TTTTTTCAAGATAAAGGCATCCCCGATTATATTCTATACCGATGTGGATTGCGCATACTTTGTGAACAGA
AAGTGATAGCGTTGATGATTCTTCATTGGTCAGAAAATTATGAACGGTTTCTTCTATTTTGTCTCTATAT
ACTACGTATAGGAAATGTTTACATTTTCGTATTGTTTTCGATTCACTCTATGAATAGTTCTTACTACAAT
TTTTTTGTCTAAAGAGTAATACTAGAGATAAACATAAAAAATGTAGAGGTCGAGTTTAGATGCAAGTTCA
AGGAGCGAAAGGTGGATGGGTAGGTTATATAGGGATATAGCACAGAGATATATAGCAAAGAGATACTTTT
GAGCAATGTTTGTGGAAGCGGTATTCGCAATATTTTAGTAGCTCGTTACAGTCCGGTGCGTTTTTGGTTT
TTTGAAAGTGCGTCATCAGAGCGCTTTTGGTTTTCAAAAGCGCTCTGAAGTTCCTATACTTTCTAGCTAG
AGAATAGGAACTTCCCGAGCGGCCGCGTGTTACAAGCTTGACTCCAGCGTAACTGGACTGCAATCAACTC
ACTGGCTCACCTTCACGGGTGGGCCTTTCTTCGGTAGAAAATCAAAGGATCTTCTTGAGATCCTTTTTTT
CTGCGCGTAATCTGCTGCTTGCAAACAAAAAAACCACCGCTACCAGCGGTGGTTTGTTTGCCGGATCAAG
AGCTACCAACTCTTTTTCCGAGGTAACTGGCTTCAGCAGAGCGCAGATACCAAATACTGTTCTTCTAGTG
TAGCCGTAGTTAGGCCACCACTTCAAGAACTCTGTAGCACCGCCTACATACCTCGCTCTGCTAATCCTGT
TACCAGTGGCTGCTGCCAGTGGCGATAAGTCGTGTCTTACCGGGTTGGACTCAAGACGATAGTTACCGGA
TAAGGCGCAGCGGTCGGGCTGAACGGGGGGTTCGTGCACACAGCCCAGCTTGGAGCGAACGACCTACACC
GAACTGAGATACCTACAGCGTGAGCTATGAGAAAGCGCCACGCTTCCCGAAGGGAGAAAGGCGGACAGGT
ATCCGGTAAGCGGCAGGGTCGGAACAGGAGAGCGCACGAGGGAGCTTCCAGGGGTAAACGCCTGGTATCT
TTATAGTCCTGTCGGGTTTCGCCACCTCTGACTTGAGCATCGATTTTTGTGATGCTCGTCAGGGGGGCGG
AGCCTATGGAAAAACGCCAGCAACGCAGAAAGGCCCACCCGAAGGTGAGCCAGGTGATTACATTTGGGCC
CTCATCAGAGGTTTTCACCGTCATCACCGAAACGCGCGAGGCAGCTGCGGTAAAGCTCATCAGCGTGGTC
GTGAAGCGATTCACAGATGTCTGCCTGTTCATCCGCGTCCAGCTCGTTGAGTTTCTCCAGAAGCGTTAAT
GTCTGGCTTCTGATAAAGCGGGCCATGTTAAGGGCGGTTTTTTCCTGTTTGGTCACTTACCAATGCTTAA
TCAGTGAGGCACCTATCTCAGCGATCTGTCTATTTCGTTCATCCATAGTTGCCTGACTCCCCGTCGTGTA
GATAACTACGATGCGGGAGGGCTTACCATCTGGCCCCAGTGCTGCAATGATACCGCGAGACCCACGCTCA
CCGGCTCCAGATTTATCAGCAATAAACCAGCCAGCCGGGAGGGCCGAGCGCAGAAGTGATCCTGCAACTT
TATCCGCCTCCATCCAGTCTATTAATTGTTGCCGGGAAGCTAGAGTAAGTAGTTCGCCAGTTAATAGTTT
GCGCAACGTTGTTGCCATTGCTACAGGCATCGTGGTGTCACGCTCGTCGTTTGGTATGGCTTCATTCAGC
TCCGGTTCCCAACGATCAAGGCGAGTTACATGATCCCCCATGTTGTGCAAAAAAGCGGTTAGCTCCTTCG
GTCCTCCGATCGTTGCCAGAAGTAAGTTGGCCGCAGTGTTATCACTCATGGTTATGGCAGCACTGCATAA
TTCTCTTACTGTCATGCCATCCGTGAGATGCTTTTCTGTGACTGGTGAGTACTCAACCAAGTCATTCTGA
GAATAGTGTATGCGGCGACCGAGTTGCTCTTGCCCGGCGTCAATACGGGATAATACCGCGCCACATAGCA
GAACTTTAAAAGTGCTCATCATTGGAAAACGTTCTTCGGGGCGTAAACTCTCAAGGATCTTACCGCTGTT
GAGATCCAGTTCGATGTAACCCACTCGTGCACCCAACTGATCTTCAGCATCTTTTACTTTCACCAGCGTT
TCTGGGTGAGCAAAAACAGGAAGGCAAAATGCCGCAAAAAAGGGAATAAGGGCGACACGGAAATGTTGAA
TACTCATTTTAGCTTCCTTAGCTCCTGAAAATCTCGATAACTCAAAAAATACGCCCGGTAGTGATCTTAT
TTCATTATGGTGAAAGTTGGAACCTCTTACGTGCCGATCAAGTCAAAAGCCTCCGGTCGGAGGCTTTTGA
CTTTCTGCTATGGAGGTCAGGTATGATTTAAATGGTCAGTTAGA
Features (pLannotate 1.2.2; 12 found; start..end, strand, type, name):
     10..417     +  promoter       TEF1 promoter: S. cerevisiae TEF1; promoter for EF-1α
    753..925     +  terminator     CYC1 terminator (fragment): S. cerevisiae CYC1; transcription terminator for CYC1
    961..1137    +  promoter       URA3 promoter (fragment): S. cerevisiae URA3
   1138..1941    +  CDS            URA3: orotidine-5'-phosphate decarboxylase, required for uracil biosynthesis; S. cerevisiae URA3; yeast auxotrophic marker, counterselectable with 5-fluoroorotic acid (5-FOA)
   2024..3006    -  rep_origin     2μ ori: yeast 2μ plasmid origin of replication
   3084..3113    +  terminator     T3Te terminator: phage T3 early transcription terminator
   3135..3722    +  rep_origin     ori: high-copy-number ColE1/pMB1/pBR322/pUC origin of replication
   3734..3761    -  terminator     T7Te terminator: phage T7 early transcription terminator
   3785..3976    -  CDS            rop: Rop protein, which maintains plasmids at low copy number; rop
   3977..4837    -  CDS            AmpR: β-lactamase; bla; confers resistance to ampicillin, carbenicillin, and related antibiotics
   4838..4940    -  promoter       cat promoter: promoter of the E. coli cat gene encoding chloramphenicol acetyltransferase
   4941..4972    -  terminator     tonB terminator: bidirectional E. coli tonB-P14 transcription terminator
