[The description below was written by a language model from this plasmid's Addgene catalogue record and pLannotate feature annotations shown in this document.]
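Description:
pGBW-m4046166 is an episomal yeast expression plasmid built to produce the SARS-CoV-2 non-structural protein nsp7 in Saccharomyces cerevisiae. It is an E. coli–yeast shuttle vector. In bacteria it replicates from a high-copy ColE1/pUC-type origin and is selected with ampicillin through a β-lactamase gene that the annotation places downstream of a cat promoter. In yeast it is maintained by the 2μ origin, which supports multicopy replication, and is selected by URA3 complementation of uracil auxotrophy. URA3 can also be counterselected with 5-FOA. The feature table also calls a short rop coding segment next to AmpR, although the catalogue lists the plasmid as high copy. Several short bacterial terminators (T3Te, T7Te, tonB) flank the origin and resistance cassette, presumably insulating these modules from read-through transcription.

The expression cassette consists of the constitutive TEF1 promoter and a CYC1 terminator fragment. The roughly 250 bp nsp7 open reading frame lies in the unannotated interval between them, so the feature table does not label the insert itself. According to the record, the coding sequence was made by gene synthesis and recoded for S. cerevisiae codon usage. It corresponds to the nsp7 segment of the viral ORF1ab polyprotein. A backbone-encoded C-terminal StrepII tag, preceded by a thrombin cleavage site, allows affinity capture on Strep-Tactin-type resins and later removal of the tag. The stated purpose is simply yeast expression of nsp7, and the tag arrangement would suit purification or detection of the protein. The record does not specify further applications.
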