Addgene plasmid #145433: pGBW-m4046166
Purpose: Yeast Expression plasmid for SARS-CoV-2 nsp7
Depositing lab: Ginkgo Bioworks & Benjie Chen. Depositing organization: Ginkgo Bioworks.
Backbone
  Vector backbone: AmpR; 2u URA3
  Backbone size w/o insert (bp): 4078
  Vector type: Yeast Expression
  Selectable markers: URA3
Growth in bacteria
  Bacterial resistance: Ampicillin, 100 μg/mL
  Growth temperature: 37°C
  Growth strain: DH5alpha
  Copy number: High Copy
Gene/Insert
  Gene/Insert name: SARS-CoV-2 nsp7
  Species: S. cerevisiae (budding yeast); Severe acute respiratory syndrome coronavirus 2
  Insert size (bp): 248
  Mutation: Saccharomyces cerevisiae recode 1
  Entrez Gene: ORF1ab (a.k.a. GU280_gp01)
  Promoter: pTEF1
  Tag / fusion protein: Cleavable thrombin;StrepII (C terminal on backbone)
  Cloning method: Unknown
Resource information
  A portion of this plasmid was derived from a plasmid made by: GinkgoBioworks
Depositor comments: NCBI Reference Sequence: YP_009725303.1Created by gene synthesis with Not1 site.
How to cite: pGBW-m4046166 was a gift from Ginkgo Bioworks & Benjie Chen (Addgene plasmid # 145433 ; http://n2t.net/addgene:145433 ; RRID:Addgene_145433)
